Addgene plasmid #78251: pTol2p2A--3mnx1:loxP-mTagBFP2-stop-loxP-mCherry-NS-MCS
Purpose: Can be used to subclone in tagged gene of interest into inducible motor neuron expression vector.
Depositing lab: Nicholas Cole. Depositing organization: Macquarie University. Publication: A Tol2 Gateway-Compatible Toolbox for the Study of the Nervous System and Neurodegenerative Disease. Don EK, Formella I, Badrock AP, Hall TE, Morsch M, Hortle E, Hogan A, Chow S, Gwee SS, Stoddart JJ, Nicholson G, Chung R, Cole NJ. Zebrafish. 2016 Sep 15. 10.1089/zeb.2016.1321 PubMed 27631880.
Backbone
  Vector backbone: pTol2pA2
  Backbone manufacturer: Chien Lab
  Backbone size w/o insert (bp): 4097
  Total vector size (bp): 8906
  Vector type: Zebrafish motor neuron inducible expression
Growth in bacteria
  Bacterial resistance: Ampicillin, 100 μg/mL
  Growth temperature: 37°C
  Growth strain: DH5alpha
  Copy number: High Copy
Gene/Insert 1
  Gene/Insert name: -3mnx1 (alt name: mnx1, Hb9)
  Species: D. rerio (zebrafish)
  Insert size (bp): 4809
  Entrez Gene: mnx1 (a.k.a. hlxb, hlxb9, zgc:112174)
  Promoter: -3mnx1
  Cloning method: Gateway Cloning
  Sequencing primers: 5′ Tol2-F [5'-CAATCCTGCAGTGCTGAAAA-3']; 3′ pBluescript-SK [5'-tctagaactagtggatc-3']
Gene/Insert 2
  Gene/Insert name: -loxP-mTagBFP2-stop-
Gene/Insert 3
  Gene/Insert name: mCherry-NS-MCS
Terms and licenses: Academic/Nonprofit Terms; Industry Terms: Not Available to Industry
Depositor comments: Please note that there are some discrepancies between Addgene's quality control sequences and the depositor's sequence. The depositor noted that these discrepancies do NOT affect plasmid function.
How to cite: pTol2p2A--3mnx1:loxP-mTagBFP2-stop-loxP-mCherry-NS-MCS was a gift from Nicholas Cole (Addgene plasmid # 78251 ; http://n2t.net/addgene:78251 ; RRID:Addgene_78251)
