[The description below was written by a language model from this plasmid's Addgene catalogue record and pLannotate feature annotations shown in this document.]
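Description:
pTol2p2A--3mnx1:loxP-mTagBFP2-stop-loxP-mCherry-NS-MCS is a zebrafish transgenesis plasmid of about 8.9 kb, assembled by multisite Gateway cloning into the pTol2pA2 destination backbone. It is maintained in E. coli as a high-copy plasmid through a ColE1/pUC-type origin and is selected with ampicillin (AmpR under its own bla promoter). pBluescript-derived remnants are also annotated, including an M13 origin fragment, the lac promoter/operator region and a T3 promoter. The Tol2 transposon arms that give the backbone its name are not labelled as such in the feature table. The short medaka tyrosinase fragment annotated near the start is probably flanking sequence from the original Tol2 locus, but the record does not say so.

The payload lies between the attB4 and attB3 recombination scars. Between attB4 and attB1, a roughly 3 kb unannotated stretch corresponds to the zebrafish -3mnx1 (Hb9) promoter, which directs expression to motor neurons. Downstream sits a loxP-flanked cassette encoding the blue fluorescent protein mTagBFP2, followed by an SV40 polyadenylation signal that serves as the transcriptional stop. After the second loxP and attB2 comes mCherry, apparently without a stop codon ("NS"), followed by a multiple cloning site fragment and a second SV40 poly(A) signal.

Without Cre, motor neurons express only the blue reporter. Cre excises the floxed BFP-stop cassette and places mCherry, together with anything fused to it, under mnx1 control, so cells switch from blue to red. The stated purpose is to subclone a gene of interest into the cloning site, giving an mCherry-tagged protein with inducible, motor neuron-specific expression. The depositor notes minor sequence discrepancies with the quality-control reads that reportedly do not affect function.
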