Features (pLannotate 1.2.2; 25 found; start..end, strand, type, name):
      7..228     -  rep_origin     M13 ori (fragment) (sequence partly withheld): M13 bacteriophage origin of replication; arrow indicates direction of (+) strand synthesis
    228..515     +  CDS            tyr (fragment) (sequence partly withheld): TYRO_ORYLA - Also known as tyro. Experimental evidence at transcript level: Swiss-Prot protein existence level 2. This is a copper-containing oxidase that functions in the formation of pigments such as melanins and other polyphenolic compounds. From Oryzias latipes (Japanese rice fish) (Japanese killifish).
   1097..1117    +  protein_bind   attB4: mutant version of attB; core recombination site for the Gateway® BP reaction BP Clonase™
   3982..4002    +  protein_bind   attB1: mutant version of attB; core recombination site for the Gateway® BP reaction BP Clonase™
   4008..4041    +  protein_bind   loxP: Cre-mediated recombination occurs in the 8-bp core sequence (GCATACAT). Cre recombinase
   4048..4749    +  CDS            TagBFP: monomeric blue fluorescent protein mammalian codon-optimized
   4765..4782    -  promoter       T7 promoter (fragment): promoter for bacteriophage T7 RNA polymerase
   4787..4921    -  polyA_signal   SV40 poly(A) signal: SV40 polyadenylation signal
   4975..5008    +  protein_bind   loxP: Cre-mediated recombination occurs in the 8-bp core sequence (GCATACAT). Cre recombinase
   5015..5035    -  protein_bind   attB2: mutant version of attB; core recombination site for the Gateway® BP reaction BP Clonase™
   5044..5751    +  CDS            mCherry: mCherry is a basic (constitutively fluorescent) red fluorescent protein published in 2004, derived from Discosoma sp.. It is reported to be a very rapidly-maturing monomer with low acid sensitivity.
   5759..5800    -  misc_feature   MCS (fragment): pBluescript multiple cloning site
   5819..5839    -  protein_bind   attB3: mutant version of attB; core recombination site for the Gateway® BP reaction BP Clonase™
   5843..5863    +  CDS            lacZα (fragment): LacZα fragment of β-galactosidase; lacZ fragment
   5879..6013    -  polyA_signal   SV40 poly(A) signal: SV40 polyadenylation signal
   6036..6119    -  CDS            large T antigen (fragment): large T antigen from SV40 (simian virus 40)
   6685..6725    -  misc_feature   MCS (fragment): pBluescript multiple cloning site
   6738..6756    -  promoter       T3 promoter: promoter for bacteriophage T3 RNA polymerase
   6801..6817    -  protein_bind   lac operator: The lac repressor binds to the lac operator to inhibit transcription in E. coli. This inhibition can be relieved by adding lactose or isopropyl-β-D-thiogalactopyranoside (IPTG). lac repressor encoded by lacI
   6825..6855    -  promoter       lac promoter: promoter for the E. coli lac operon
   6870..6891    -  protein_bind   CAP binding site: CAP binding activates transcription in the presence of cAMP. E. coli catabolite activator protein
   6904..6996    -  CDS            lacI (fragment): lac repressor; lacI; The lac repressor binds to the lac operator to inhibit transcription in E. coli. This inhibition can be relieved by adding lactose or isopropyl-β-D-thiogalactopyranoside (IPTG).
   7179..7767    -  rep_origin     ori: high-copy-number ColE1/pMB1/pBR322/pUC origin of replication
   7938..8798    -  CDS            AmpR: β-lactamase; bla; confers resistance to ampicillin, carbenicillin, and related antibiotics
   8799..8903    -  promoter       AmpR promoter: bla
>Addgene plasmid #78251 | pTol2p2A--3mnx1:loxP-mTagBFP2-stop-loxP-mCherry-NS-MCS | depositor full sequence | sequence record 149769 | Full plasmid theoretical sequence
CCACCTAAATTGTAAGCGTTAATATTTTGTTAAAATTCGCGTTAAATTTTTGTTAAATCAGCTCATTTTT
TAACCAATAGGCCGAAATCGGCAAAATCCCTTATAAATCAAAAGAATAGACCGAGATAGGGT
[37 nt withheld, positions 133-169]
AAAGAACGTGGACTCCAACGTCAAAGG
[32 nt withheld, positions 197-228]
GCTGGCTAAGAACTCATCAGCCTCCCCGGTCCATCTACCCACGTACCAATGCACCAATTGGCCACAATGA
CGGCTACTACATGGTGCCATTCCTTCCTCTTTATAGGAATGGAGACTACCTCCTGTCCAACAAGGCTCTT
GGATACGAGTACGCCTACCTGTTGGACCCAGGTCATTGCACAACACCAGAAATGCCCTCTGATCTGCAAA
AGACGTGAATATCTGTTCAGACACCCATATCCACTCTGTTCCACACAGGTCAGAGGTTTGTCCAGGAGTT
CTTGACAGAGGTGTAAAAAGTACTCAAAAATTTTACTCAAGTGAAAGTACAAGTACTTAGGGAAAATTTT
ACTCAATTAAAAGTAAAAGTATCTGGCTAGAATCTTACTTGAGTAAAAGTAAAAAAGTACTCCATTAAAA
TTGTACTTGAGTATTAAGGAAGTAAAAGTAAAAGCAAGAAAGAAAACTAGAGATTCTTGTTTAAGCTTTT
AATCTCAAAAAACATTAAATGAAATGCATACAAGGTTTTATCCTGCTTTAGAACTGTTTGTATTTAATTA
TCAAACTATAAGACAGACAATCTAATGCCAGTACACGCTACTCAAAGTTGTAAAACCTCAGATTTAACTT
CAGTAGAAGCTGATTCTCAAAATTGTTAGTGTCAAGCCTAGCTCTTTTGGGGCTGAAAAGCAATCCTGCA
GTGCTGAAAAGCCTCTCACAGGCAGCCGATGCGGGAAGAGGTGTATTAGTCTTGATAGAGAGGCTGCAAA
TAGCAGGAAACGTGAGCAGAGACTCCCTGGTGTCTGAAACACAGGCCAGATGGGCCCTCGAGCAGGAAAC
AGCTATGACCATGATTACGCCAAGCTATCAACTTTGTATAGAAAAGTTGCTGAGGAAAACGCTTTCGACT
ACAGAAGGACTTTGTATTATGCAATGTTTTCAAAAAAATATCTTCATATTCAGTGTGGGAGATAATAAGA
AAGGAAAAAGCATGAAGCACTGAATCGGTGTCCTTTAATGACTTTTATAGTTGGGAACAATTAGCCGTTC
TCCACAAATTAAATTGATAAAAAGATTACGAGATCCAAATGCGTTTAAAAGCTGTGGTACGCACGGCCCA
TTTGTGCAATTATGATCGAAAATATTTATTGCAATAAAAGAGACAGTGCAGGTCCCGTTAAATTGGCTTT
TCATAATGAACACATTTAACATGGATAATTAATATATAAACTATTTCGATTTGTCACGATGATATGTGTT
GCACTTAATTGTGAAAGTAATTACCGAGCGAATGAACATCTTTGAGGAGAGTCCCTGGTTTCAGGCCCTC
GTATCATCGGGTGCAATAATAATTTTACTCTCTCCTGATGTGATGAAAAAGAGCCATAAATCTCTCAGAT
CGCTGCAGGTCCACGGCTTCATATTTCACCGCTGCTTTAATAGAAATATTCATGCGATCCCTTAATGAAA
TTAAAACTGAGAAGCGGACAAAGCGGCCCTAGGCTATGTGCAACGTGTAAAGACACAAGAGCATTTGATT
GGGAAAATGTTGCATCCTTCAAATATGAGGATGTTGTTGCACTGTAAACCACGTAAAACAATTTTTTTCT
TACAGTCCAGTATTGGCCACACTTGATAATTGTTACATTTGTTATCAATTACACGCGAGGCTCATTGAAT
GTCATTTCAGAATTGGTCAGTGCATGCGTCATTACGGCACGCTTTTATTCTCATCCTTTCGGCCGGTGAC
TTGTTGATTTCCCTCGAGCAAATAAACGCATGCGACCAGTCTCTCGAGAGTGGTTAGCTGATGAATTGAG
GAAAACTAATCCGCTTTATTGGTAGACAGGTTAAGGGCAACAGAGTGTCAATAATTCTCTCCCTGACCTC
TTTCTCCATTAGCTTAAAGAGGCTTATAAGAGGAACAGACCCCACAACATGACACCGATCCTCCACATCA
CCATCTCACATGTAGCCAACCTAGGCTTGGAAAATCATTTCGATTTATAAAGCTCAAGATCCAACATTTG
CCAAAAATTCATGAAAACAGGGCACAAATAGGGCATCATTTTCTCACAAAGTATTATATAGGCCTAATTA
GATAGATAGATAGATAGATAGATAGATAGATAGATAGATAGATAGATAGATAGATAGATAGATAGATAGA
TAGATAGATAGATAGATAGATAGATAGATAGATAGATAGATAGATAGATAGATAGATAGATAGATAGATA
GATAGATAGATAGATAGACAGATAGATAGATAGAAAAAAAACAAGATTTTGCTTGTGATTCATTATGCAT
AATAATTTGCCTATGTTTATTAATAAACATCGTGTTAGGATTATAAATGTGTTGTGATGAATGTGATTAA
ATGTTTAAATATTTACTGACAGTTGTTAGCCTATATTTACAGATGTAAAAAATCTACGTCTAATTAGTAT
GTGTTTCTTAAATCTATAATAAGGAAAGGCTTATTAAGTTTATCTGTACAATTTAGAACAATTTTACGAA
TTTATCCTTTAGAGAAAAAAAATGTAATAACACCATATTTAAATATCCTGTTGAGAAATTATTAAATCAA
ATTTTTACATTCTAAGAGCAAGGTTAAATATTGAGTGAAAGGTTGAATTGTTTTTAAGACAGTTGTTTTA
TTTTTTTAAGCATATTGTGGTGGGTGAGTTTTCAAAGATTTACACATTTCAAACAATTTATTAAAACAAT
ATTTGTTGCATAAAACACTGATTTGGTCAGTTTTACCACTGACTTTAACTTATTTATTTAATTAATTATA
TTTCTATTGTTCATTGTTATTAAATTTTGCCTACCTAATGCTCTCTAACAAATAAGGAATAACTTGAATA
TTTCCTCTGCGCAAAATGTTCATCGTAATGTAAAAGATCCGTTTGACATTTAAAATGGTTCTCTTCTCAT
AAAGATAGTAATTCTTTTAAGAACTGTCCTCTAAAAGGTTCTTTGGGGAAACAAAAAAATATACGTGTAC
AACATCAATGTGAAAATCAAATAGTTTTTTTTATTATCGCAGGCTGTTCAGATAAAAAAATACAATTGAA
TAAAAAAGTATGGACATTAAAATGGTGTCATAGCAAAATGACAAATGCGTGTATAGACTATGGTTTTTTG
TTAATTAATTTGATGAAATAAAAAAAAATTATACAAATGAAAAAAATGTCATGCCTCTACATCTATGCGA
ATAAAATGCATGGCTGTTTTTTTTTTTTTTTTTTTTGTTCAAACAAACTATTTCGCCAAAATAATATTTT
CGAGTTAACGTGCTTTATCAATCTTCGTTTATATTAAGATTATAGGTCGGTGTTTAAATAATGAAATCTT
GATAACTTTATAAATGTTTCATGTTTCAAAGTTGCATGTTAATAATTGCCCTTTAGACTCTACAAATCTG
GAATTATTCATAAATTAAGTAGATGTAAAATGTATGTGTGCATGTTGTGTTTCCCACTTAAAAAGCTTTC
ATTTTATGGGAGAACATACTTATGACAACTCTTGAACTTCTACAAGCACACCGTGAACACTGGAATCACT
GTCCAATCGGAAATGCACAAGAATGACGTGAATGACCAATCCACTCCCTCTCGGGCAGCAGTTGACAAGT
GGACTTCTGGCTTGCACACCTTGGCCAAGATCATAACTTTACGAAGAGGAGCGGTGACACTCCTGACAGC
CTTTTAAAGTTACGAACGACGCGTTAATCTGTTTGTGAGGTGGCAAGTTTGTACAAAAAAGCAGGCTTAA
TAACTTCGTATAGCATACATTATACGAAGTTATGCCACCATGAGCGAGCTGATTAAGGAGAACATGCACA
TGAAGCTGTACATGGAGGGCACCGTGGACAACCATCACTTCAAGTGCACATCCGAGGGCGAAGGCAAGCC
CTACGAGGGCACCCAGACCATGAGAATCAAGGTGGTCGAGGGCGGCCCTCTCCCCTTCGCCTTCGACATC
CTGGCTACTAGCTTCCTCTACGGCAGCAAGACCTTCATCAACCACACCCAGGGCATCCCCGACTTCTTCA
AGCAGTCCTTCCCTGAGGGCTTCACATGGGAGAGAGTCACCACATACGAAGACGGGGGCGTGCTGACCGC
TACCCAGGACACCAGCCTCCAGGACGGCTGCCTCATCTACAACGTCAAGATCAGAGGGGTGAACTTCACA
TCCAACGGCCCTGTGATGCAGAAGAAAACACTCGGCTGGGAGGCCTTCACCGAGACGCTGTACCCCGCTG
ACGGCGGCCTGGAAGGCAGAAACGACATGGCCCTGAAGCTCGTGGGCGGGAGCCATCTGATCGCAAACGC
CAAGACCACATATAGATCCAAGAAACCCGCTAAGAACCTCAAGATGCCTGGCGTCTACTATGTGGACTAC
AGACTGGAAAGAATCAAGGAGGCCAACAACGAGACCTACGTCGAGCAGCACGAGGTGGCAGTGGCCAGAT
ACTGCGACCTCCCTAGCAAACTGGGGCACAAGCTTAATTAAGGCGCGCCTCTAGAACTATAGTGAGTCGT
ATTACGTAGATCCAGACATGATAAGATACATTGATGAGTTTGGACAAACCACAACTAGAATGCAGTGAAA
AAAATGCTTTATTTGTGAAATTTGTGATGCTATTGCTTTATTTGTAACCATTATAAGCTGCAATAAACAA
GTTAACAACAACAATTGCATTCATTTTATGTTTCAGGTTCAGGGGGAGGTGTGGGAATAACTTCGTATAG
CATACATTATACGAAGTTATACTACCCAGCTTTCTTGTACAAAGTGGCTGCCACCATGGTGTCCAAGGGC
GAAGAGGACAACATGGCCATCATCAAAGAGTTCATGCGGTTCAAGGTGCACATGGAAGGCAGCGTGAACG
GCCACGAGTTCGAGATTGAGGGCGAGGGCGAAGGCAGACCCTACGAGGGAACACAGACCGCCAAGCTGAA
AGTGACCAAGGGCGGACCCCTGCCCTTCGCCTGGGATATTCTGAGCCCCCAGTTTATGTACGGCAGCAAG
GCCTACGTGAAGCACCCCGCCGACATCCCCGACTACCTGAAGCTGAGCTTCCCCGAGGGCTTCAAGTGGG
AGAGAGTGATGAACTTCGAGGACGGCGGCGTCGTGACCGTGACCCAGGATAGCTCTCTGCAGGACGGCGA
GTTCATCTACAAAGTGAAGCTGCGGGGCACCAACTTCCCCAGCGACGGACCCGTGATGCAGAAAAAGACC
ATGGGCTGGGAGGCCAGCAGCGAGAGAATGTACCCTGAGGATGGCGCCCTGAAGGGCGAGATCAAGCAGC
GGCTGAAACTGAAGGATGGCGGCCACTACGACGCCGAAGTGAAAACCACCTACAAGGCCAAGAAACCCGT
GCAGCTGCCTGGCGCCTACAACGTGAACATCAAGCTGGACATCACCAGCCACAACGAGGACTACACCATC
GTGGAACAGTACGAGCGGGCCGAGGGCAGACACTCTACAGGCGGAATGGACGAGCTGTACAAGCACGGAT
CCCTCGAGGTCGACGGTATCGATAAGCTTGATATCGAATTCCCCGGGTCTAGAACTAGTGCAACTTTATT
ATACATAGTTGATAATTCACTGGCCGTCGTTTTACGGTACCATCGATGATGATCCAGACATGATAAGATA
CATTGATGAGTTTGGACAAACCACAACTAGAATGCAGTGAAAAAAATGCTTTATTTGTGAAATTTGTGAT
GCTATTGCTTTATTTGTAACCATTATAAGCTGCAATAAACAAGTTAACAACAACAATTGCATTCATTTTA
TGTTTCAGGTTCAGGGGGAGGTGTGGGAGGTTTTTTAAAGCAAGTAAAACCTCTACAAATGTGGTATGGC
TGATTATGATCCTCTAGATCAGATCTGCGAAGATACGGCCACGGGTGCTCTTGATCCTGTGGCTGATTTT
GGACTGTGCTGCTCGCAGCTGCTGATGAATCACATACTTCCTCCATTTTCTTCCACTGATTGACTGTTAT
AATTTCCCTAATTTCCAGGTCAAGGTGCTGTGCATTGTGGTAATAGATGTGACATGACGTCACTTCCAAA
GGACCAATGAACATGTCTGACCAATTTCATATAATGTGAAAACGATTTTCATAGGCAGAATAAATAACAT
TTAAATTAAACTGGGCATCAGCGCAATTCAATTGGTTTGGTAATAGCAAGGGAAAATAGAATGAAGTGAT
CTCCAAAAAATAAGTACTTTTTGACTGTAAATAAAATTGTAAGGAGTAAAAAGTACTTTTTTTTCTAAAA
AAATGTAATTAAGTAAAAGTAAAAGTATTGATTTTTAATTGTACTCAAGTAAAGTAAAAATCCCCAAAAA
TAATACTTAAGTACAGTAATCAAGTAAAATTACTCAAGTACTTTACACCTCTGGTTCTTGACCCCCTACC
TTCAGCAAGCCCAGCAGATCCACTAGTTCTAGAGCGGCCGCCACCGCGGTGGAGCTCCAGCTTTTGTTCC
CTTTAGTGAGGGTTAATTGCGCGCTTGGCGTAATCATGGTCATAGCTGTTTCCTGTGTGAAATTGTTATC
CGCTCACAATTCCACACAACATACGAGCCGGAAGCATAAAGTGTAAAGCCTGGGGTGCCTAATGAGTGAG
CTAACTCACATTAATTGCGTTGCGCTCACTGCCCGCTTTCCAGTCGGGAAACCTGTCGTGCCAGCTGCAT
TAATGAATCGGCCAACGCGCGGGGAGAGGCGGTTTGCGTATTGGGCGCTCTTCCGCTTCCTCGCTCACTG
ACTCGCTGCGCTCGGTCGTTCGGCTGCGGCGAGCGGTATCAGCTCACTCAAAGGCGGTAATACGGTTATC
CACAGAATCAGGGGATAACGCAGGAAAGAACATGTGAGCAAAAGGCCAGCAAAAGGCCAGGAACCGTAAA
AAGGCCGCGTTGCTGGCGTTTTTCCATAGGCTCCGCCCCCCTGACGAGCATCACAAAAATCGACGCTCAA
GTCAGAGGTGGCGAAACCCGACAGGACTATAAAGATACCAGGCGTTTCCCCCTGGAAGCTCCCTCGTGCG
CTCTCCTGTTCCGACCCTGCCGCTTACCGGATACCTGTCCGCCTTTCTCCCTTCGGGAAGCGTGGCGCTT
TCTCATAGCTCACGCTGTAGGTATCTCAGTTCGGTGTAGGTCGTTCGCTCCAAGCTGGGCTGTGTGCACG
AACCCCCCGTTCAGCCCGACCGCTGCGCCTTATCCGGTAACTATCGTCTTGAGTCCAACCCGGTAAGACA
CGACTTATCGCCACTGGCAGCAGCCACTGGTAACAGGATTAGCAGAGCGAGGTATGTAGGCGGTGCTACA
GAGTTCTTGAAGTGGTGGCCTAACTACGGCTACACTAGAAGGACAGTATTTGGTATCTGCGCTCTGCTGA
AGCCAGTTACCTTCGGAAAAAGAGTTGGTAGCTCTTGATCCGGCAAACAAACCACCGCTGGTAGCGGTGG
TTTTTTTGTTTGCAAGCAGCAGATTACGCGCAGAAAAAAAGGATCTCAAGAAGATCCTTTGATCTTTTCT
ACGGGGTCTGACGCTCAGTGGAACGAAAACTCACGTTAAGGGATTTTGGTCATGAGATTATCAAAAAGGA
TCTTCACCTAGATCCTTTTAAATTAAAAATGAAGTTTTAAATCAATCTAAAGTATATATGAGTAAACTTG
GTCTGACAGTTACCAATGCTTAATCAGTGAGGCACCTATCTCAGCGATCTGTCTATTTCGTTCATCCATA
GTTGCCTGACTCCCCGTCGTGTAGATAACTACGATACGGGAGGGCTTACCATCTGGCCCCAGTGCTGCAA
TGATACCGCGAGACCCACGCTCACCGGCTCCAGATTTATCAGCAATAAACCAGCCAGCCGGAAGGGCCGA
GCGCAGAAGTGGTCCTGCAACTTTATCCGCCTCCATCCAGTCTATTAATTGTTGCCGGGAAGCTAGAGTA
AGTAGTTCGCCAGTTAATAGTTTGCGCAACGTTGTTGCCATTGCTACAGGCATCGTGGTGTCACGCTCGT
CGTTTGGTATGGCTTCATTCAGCTCCGGTTCCCAACGATCAAGGCGAGTTACATGATCCCCCATGTTGTG
CAAAAAAGCGGTTAGCTCCTTCGGTCCTCCGATCGTTGTCAGAAGTAAGTTGGCCGCAGTGTTATCACTC
ATGGTTATGGCAGCACTGCATAATTCTCTTACTGTCATGCCATCCGTAAGATGCTTTTCTGTGACTGGTG
AGTACTCAACCAAGTCATTCTGAGAATAGTGTATGCGGCGACCGAGTTGCTCTTGCCCGGCGTCAATACG
GGATAATACCGCGCCACATAGCAGAACTTTAAAAGTGCTCATCATTGGAAAACGTTCTTCGGGGCGAAAA
CTCTCAAGGATCTTACCGCTGTTGAGATCCAGTTCGATGTAACCCACTCGTGCACCCAACTGATCTTCAG
CATCTTTTACTTTCACCAGCGTTTCTGGGTGAGCAAAAACAGGAAGGCAAAATGCCGCAAAAAAGGGAAT
AAGGGCGACACGGAAATGTTGAATACTCATACTCTTCCTTTTTCAATATTATTGAAGCATTTATCAGGGT
TATTGTCTCATGAGCGGATACATATTTGAATGTATTTAGAAAAATAAACAAATAGGGGTTCCGCGCACAT
TTCCCCGAAAAGTG
