>Addgene plasmid #78251 | pTol2p2A--3mnx1:loxP-mTagBFP2-stop-loxP-mCherry-NS-MCS | addgene partial sequence | sequence record 149659 | BFP-F 5'-CCTTCACCGAGACGCTGTA-3'
CGACATGGCCCTGAAGCTCGTGGGCGGGAGCCATCTGATCGCAAACGCCAAGACCACATATAGATCCAAG
AAACCCGCTAAGAACCTCAAGATGCCTGGCGTCTACTATGTGGACTACAGACTGGAAAGAATCAAGGAGG
CCAACAACGAGACCTACGTCGAGCAGCACGAGGTGGCAGTGGCCAGATACTGCGACCTCCCTAGCAAACT
GGGGCACAAGCTTAATTAAGGCGCGCCTCTAGAACTATAGTGAGTCGTATTACGTAGATCCAGACATGAT
AAGATACATTGATGAGTTTGGACAAACCACAACTAGAATGCAGTGAAAAAAATGCTTTATTTGTGAAATT
TGTGATGCTATTGCTTTATTTGTAACCATTATAAGCTGCAATAAACAAGTTAACAACAACAATTGCATTC
ATTTTATGTTTCAGGTTCAGGGGGAGGTGTGGGAATAACTTCGTATAGCATACATTATACGAAGTTATAC
TACCCAGCTTTCTTGTACAAAGTGGCTGCCACCATGGTGTCCAAGGGCGAAGAGGACAACATGGCCATCA
TCAAAGAGTTCATGCGGTTCAAGGTGCACATGGAAGGCAGCGTGAACGGCCACGAGTTCGAGATTGAGGG
CGAGGGCGAAGGCAGACCCTACGAGGGAACACAGACCGCCAAGCTGAAAGTGACCAAGGGCGGACCCCTG
CCCTTCGCCTGGGATATTCTGAGCCCCCAGTTTATGTACGGCAGCAAGGCCTACGTGAAGCACCCCGCCG
ACATCCCCGACTACCTGAAGCTGAGCTTCCCCGAGGGCTTCAAGTGGGAGAGAGTGATGAACTTCGAGGA
CGGCGGCGTCGTGACCGTGACCCAGGATAGCTCTCTGCAGGACGGCGAGTTCATCTACAAAGTGAAGCTG
CGGGGCACCAACTTCCCCAGCGACGGACCCGTGATGCAGAAAAAGACCATGGGCTGGGAGGCCAGCAGCG
AGAGAATGTACCCTGAGGATGGCGCCCTGAAGGGCGAGATCAAGCAGCGGCTGAAACTGAAGGATGGCGG
CC
