>Addgene plasmid #78251 | pTol2p2A--3mnx1:loxP-mTagBFP2-stop-loxP-mCherry-NS-MCS | addgene partial sequence | sequence record 149660 | mTagBFP-R 5'-gtgccctccatgtacagctt-3'
CTCGCTCATGGTGGCATAACTTCGTATAATGTATGCTATACGAAGTTATTAAGCCTGCTTTTTTGTACAA
ACTTGCCACCTCACAAACAGATTAACGCGTCGTTCGTAACTTTAAAAGGCTGTCAGGAGTGTCACCGCTC
CTCTTCGTAAAGTTATGATCTTGGCCAAGGTGTGCAAGCCAGAAGTCCACTTGTCAACTGCTGCCCGAGA
GGGAGTGGATTGGTCATTCACGTCATTCTTGTGCATTTCCGATTGGACAGTGATTCCAGTGTTCACGGTG
TGCTTGTAGAAGTTCAAGAGTTGTCATAAGTATGTTCTCCCATAAAATGAAAGCTTTTTAAGTGGGAAAC
ACAACATGCACACATACATTTTACATCTACTTAATTTATGAATAATTCCAGATTTGTAGAGTCTAAAGGG
CAATTATTAACATGCAACTTTGAAACATGAAACATTTATAAAGTTATCAAGATTTCATTATTTAAACACC
GACCTATAATCTTAATATAAACGAAGATTGATAAAGCACGTTAACTCGAAAATATTATTTTGGCGAAATA
GTTTGTTTGAACAAAAAAAAAAAACAGCCATGCATTTTATTCGCATAGATGTAGAGGCATGACATTTTTT
TCATTTGTATAATTTTTTTTTATTTCATCAAATTAATTAACAAAAAACCATAGTCTATACACGCATTTGT
CATTTTGCTATGACACCATTTTAATGTCCATACTTTTTTATTCAATTGTATTTTTTATCTGAACAGCCTG
CGATAATAAAAAAAACTATTTGATTTTCACATTGATGTTGTACACGTATATTTTTTGTTTCCCCAAAGAA
CCTTTTAGAGGACAGTTCTTAAAAGAATTACTATCTTTATGAGAAGAGAACCATTTTAAATGTCAAACGG
ATCTTTTACATT
